Addgene plasmid #176854: PZac2.1 hSyn1-Lck-13xLinker-BioID2-BioID2-HA
Purpose: Expresses membrane bound biotin ligase, BioID2, in neurons
Depositing lab: Baljit Khakh. Depositing organization: University of California, Los Angeles (UCLA). Publication: Astrocyte-neuron subproteomes and obsessive-compulsive disorder mechanisms. Soto JS, Jami-Alahmadi Y, Chacon J, Moye SL, Diaz-Castro B, Wohlschlegel JA, Khakh BS. Nature. 2023 Apr;616(7958):764-773. doi: 10.1038/s41586-023-05927-7. Epub 2023 Apr 12. PubMed 37046092.
Backbone
  Vector backbone: PZac2.1
  Backbone manufacturer: Khakh lab
  Backbone size w/o insert (bp): 4824
  Total vector size (bp): 6641
  Vector type: Bacterial Expression, AAV
Growth in bacteria
  Bacterial resistance: Ampicillin, 100 μg/mL
  Growth temperature: 37°C
  Growth strain: NEB Stable
  Copy number: Unknown
Gene/Insert
  Gene/Insert name: Lck-13xLinker-BioID2-BioID2-HA (alt name: Lck-BioID2-HA)
  Species: Aquifex aeolicus
  Insert size (bp): 1817
  Promoter: hSyn1
  Tag / fusion protein: HA (C terminal on insert)
  Cloning method: Ligation Independent Cloning
  Sequencing primers: 5′ taatacgactcactatagg; 3′ gtggtttgtccaaactcatc
Resource information
  A portion of this plasmid was derived from a plasmid made by: Kyle Roux and Scott Soderling labs
Terms and licenses: Academic/Nonprofit Terms; Industry Terms: Not Available to Industry
How to cite: PZac2.1 hSyn1-Lck-13xLinker-BioID2-BioID2-HA was a gift from Baljit Khakh (Addgene plasmid # 176854 ; http://n2t.net/addgene:176854 ; RRID:Addgene_176854)
