[The description below was written by a language model from this plasmid's Addgene catalogue record and pLannotate feature annotations shown in this document.]
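Description:
PZac2.1 hSyn1-Lck-13xLinker-BioID2-BioID2-HA is a 6,641 bp AAV transfer plasmid built on the PZac2.1 backbone, designed to deliver a membrane-tethered proximity-labelling enzyme to neurons. It is maintained in E. coli through a high-copy ColE1/pUC-type origin with ampicillin selection (AmpR under its own bla promoter). It also carries an f1 phage origin and remnants of the lac region (lacI and lacZα fragments, CAP site, lac promoter and operator) inherited from the cloning vector. The recorded growth strain is a recombination-deficient one, consistent with the need to keep the repeat-rich ITRs intact.

The expression cassette sits between two AAV2 inverted terminal repeats, which direct replication and packaging of the intervening DNA into AAV particles. Within them, the human synapsin I promoter confers neuron-specific transcription and is followed by a chimeric β-globin/immunoglobulin intron that promotes efficient mRNA processing; a T7 promoter lies just upstream of the coding region. The open reading frame begins with a short N-terminal fragment of the Lck kinase, which is commonly used as an acylation motif to anchor fusion proteins to the inner face of the plasma membrane. According to the catalogue entry, this is joined through a 13x linker to BioID2, the promiscuous biotin ligase derived from Aquifex aeolicus, with a C-terminal HA tag for detection. The automated annotation does not label the linker, BioID2 or HA segments, although an unannotated stretch lies between the Lck fragment and the WPRE. A WPRE and an SV40 polyadenylation signal enhance and terminate expression.

The construct is used to biotinylate proteins near the neuronal plasma membrane so they can be captured and identified, and it was deposited with a study of astrocyte and neuron subproteomes.
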