Features (pLannotate 1.2.2; 18 found; start..end, strand, type, name):
      2..94      +  CDS            lacI (fragment): lac repressor; lacI; The lac repressor binds to the lac operator to inhibit transcription in E. coli. This inhibition can be relieved by adding lactose or isopropyl-β-D-thiogalactopyranoside (IPTG).
    107..128     +  protein_bind   CAP binding site: CAP binding activates transcription in the presence of cAMP. E. coli catabolite activator protein
    143..173     +  promoter       lac promoter: promoter for the E. coli lac operon
    181..197     +  protein_bind   lac operator: The lac repressor binds to the lac operator to inhibit transcription in E. coli. This inhibition can be relieved by adding lactose or isopropyl-β-D-thiogalactopyranoside (IPTG). lac repressor encoded by lacI
    258..388     -  repeat_region  AAV2 ITR (fragment): inverted terminal repeat of adeno-associated virus serotype 2 inverted
    465..912     +  promoter       hSyn promoter: human synapsin I promoter; confers neuron-specific expression (Kügler et al., 2003)
    959..1091    +  intron         chimeric intron: chimera between introns from human β-globin and immunoglobulin heavy chain genes
   1136..1154    +  promoter       T7 promoter: promoter for bacteriophage T7 RNA polymerase
   1181..1279    +  CDS            LCK (fragment): LCK_HUMAN - Experimental evidence at protein level: Swiss-Prot protein existence level 1. Non-receptor tyrosine-protein kinase that plays an essential role in the selection and maturation of developing T-cells in the thymus and in the function of mature T-cells. Plays a key role in T- cell antigen receptor (TCR)-linked signal transduction pathways. Constitutively associated with the cytoplasmic portions of the CD4 and CD8 surface receptors. Association of the TCR with a peptide antigen- bound MHC complex facilitates the interaction of CD4 and CD8 with MHC class II and class I molecules, respec
   3014..3602    +  misc_feature   WPRE: woodchuck hepatitis virus posttranscriptional regulatory element
   3666..3787    -  polyA_signal   SV40 poly(A) signal: SV40 polyadenylation signal
   3810..3878    -  CDS            large T antigen (fragment): large T antigen from SV40 (simian virus 40)
   3949..4079    +  repeat_region  AAV2 ITR (fragment): inverted terminal repeat of adeno-associated virus serotype 2 inverted
   4093..4250    +  CDS            lacZα (fragment): LacZα fragment of β-galactosidase; lacZ fragment
   4255..4683    +  rep_origin     f1 ori (sequence partly withheld): f1 bacteriophage origin of replication; arrow indicates direction of (+) strand synthesis
   4736..4840    +  promoter       AmpR promoter: bla
   4841..5701    +  CDS            AmpR: β-lactamase; bla; confers resistance to ampicillin, carbenicillin, and related antibiotics
   5872..6460    +  rep_origin     ori: high-copy-number ColE1/pMB1/pBR322/pUC origin of replication
>Addgene plasmid #176854 | PZac2.1 hSyn1-Lck-13xLinker-BioID2-BioID2-HA | addgene full sequence | sequence record 350566 | Addgene NGS Result
AGCGCCCAATACGCAAACCGCCTCTCCCCGCGCGTTGGCCGATTCATTAATGCAGCTGGCACGACAGGTT
TCCCGACTGGAAAGCGGGCAGTGAGCGCAACGCAATTAATGTGAGTTAGCTCACTCATTAGGCACCCCAG
GCTTTACACTTTATGCTTCCGGCTCGTATGTTGTGTGGAATTGTGAGCGGATAACAATTTCACACAGGAA
ACAGCTATGACCATGATTACGCCAGATTTAATTAAGGCCTTAATTAGGCTGCGCGCTCGCTCGCTCACTG
AGGCCGCCCGGGCAAAGCCCGGGCGTCGGGCGACCTTTGGTCGCCCGGCCTCAGTGAGCGAGCGAGCGCG
CAGAGAGGGAGTGGCCAACTCCATCACTAGGGGTTCCTTGTAGTTAATGATTAACCCGCCATGCTACTTA
TCTACGTAGCCATGCTCTAGGAAGATCTGAGGGCCCTGCGTATGAGTGCAAGTGGGTTTTAGGACCAGGA
TGAGGCGGGGTGGGGGTGCCTACCTGACGACCGACCCCGACCCACTGGACAAGCACCCAACCCCCATTCC
CCAAATTGCGCATCCCCTATCAGAGAGGGGGAGGGGAAACAGGATGCGGCGAGGCGCGTGCGCACTGCCA
GCTTCAGCACCGCGGACAGTGCCTTCGCCCCCGCCTGGCGGCGCGCGCCACCGCCGCCTCAGCACTGAAG
GCGCGCTGACGTCACTCGCCGGTCCCCCGCAAACTCCCCTTCCCGGCCACCTTGGTCGCGTCCGCGCCGC
CGCCGGCCCAGCCGGACCGCACCACGCGAGGCGCGAGATAGGGGGGCACGGGCGCGACCATCTGCGCTGC
GGCGCCGGCGACTCAGCGCTGCCTCAGTCTGCGGTGGGCAGCGGAGGAGTCGTGTCGTGCCTGAGAGCGC
AGTCGAGAGAACTTAAGCTGCAGAAGTTGGTCGTGAGGCACTGGGCAGGTAAGTATCAAGGTTACAAGAC
AGGTTTAAGGAGACCAATAGAAACTGGGCTTGTCGAGACAGAGAAAACTCTTGCGTTTCTGATAGGCACC
TATTGGTCTTACTGACATCCACTTTGCCTTTCTCTCCACAGGTGTCCACTCCCAGTTCAATTACAGCTCT
TAAGGCTAGAGTACTTAATACGACTCACTATAGGCTAGCCTCGAGCTCGGATCCACCACCATGGGCTGTG
GCTGCAGCTCAAACCCTGAAGATGACTGGATGGAGAACATTGACGTGTGTGAGAACTGCCATTATCCCCC
GCCGGGTGGAGGCGGGTCTGGAGGCGGGGGTAGTGGCGGGGGTGGAAGCGGGGGTGGAGGCGGGTCGGGT
GGCGGAGGTAGCGGAGGCGGTGGAAGTGGAGGCGGTGGAAGTGGTGGAGGAGGTTCTGGTGGCGGAGGTA
GCGGTGGCGGAGGTAGCGGAGGCGGTGGAAGTGGTGGCGGAGGTAGCGGAGGCGGTGGATCGGTCGACAC
GATGTTCAAAAATCTTATTTGGCTGAAGGAAGTTGATAGCACCCAGGAGCGGCTTAAGGAATGGAATGTC
TCCTATGGCACTGCACTCGTCGCCGATAGACAGACCAAAGGTAGAGGCGGTCTCGGACGGAAGTGGTTGA
GTCAGGAGGGCGGTCTTTACTTCTCTTTCTTGTTGAATCCAAAAGAGTTTGAAAATTTGTTGCAACTTCC
ACTGGTCTTGGGACTCTCCGTGAGCGAGGCACTCGAAGAGATTACAGAGATACCATTTAGTCTGAAGTGG
CCCAACGACGTTTATTTTCAGGAGAAAAAGGTTTCAGGGGTCCTTTGTGAGCTCAGTAAGGACAAGCTGA
TAGTGGGAATCGGTATAAACGTGAATCAAAGAGAGATCCCTGAAGAGATCAAGGATCGGGCCACAACACT
TTATGAAATCACTGGAAAGGATTGGGACAGAAAGGAGGTCTTGCTGAAGGTTCTCAAGCGAATTTCCGAA
AATCTCAAGAAATTTAAGGAAAAATCCTTTAAAGAGTTCAAAGGAAAAATTGAGTCAAAGATGTTGTACC
TTGGAGAGGAGGTTAAACTCTTGGGAGAAGGCAAGATTACCGGGAAACTTGTGGGCCTGAGTGAAAAGGG
CGGTGCTTTGATACTTACAGAGGAAGGCATAAAGGAGATACTGTCCGGCGAATTTAGCTTGCGACGGTCA
AGCTTAGGTGGAGGAGGTTCTGGAGGCGGTGGAAGTGGTGGCGGAGGTAGCGGTGGAGGAGGTTCTATGG
TGTCTAAGGAATTCATGTTCAAAAATCTTATTTGGCTGAAGGAAGTTGATAGCACCCAGGAGCGGCTTAA
GGAATGGAATGTCTCCTATGGCACTGCACTCGTCGCCGATAGACAGACCAAAGGTAGAGGCGGTCTCGGA
CGGAAGTGGTTGAGTCAGGAGGGCGGTCTTTACTTCTCTTTCTTGTTGAATCCAAAAGAGTTTGAAAATT
TGTTGCAACTTCCACTGGTCTTGGGACTCTCCGTGAGCGAGGCACTCGAAGAGATTACAGAGATACCATT
TAGTCTGAAGTGGCCCAACGACGTTTATTTTCAGGAGAAAAAGGTTTCAGGGGTCCTTTGTGAGCTCAGT
AAGGACAAGCTGATAGTGGGAATCGGTATAAACGTGAATCAAAGAGAGATCCCTGAAGAGATCAAGGATC
GGGCCACAACACTTTATGAAATCACTGGAAAGGATTGGGACAGAAAGGAGGTCTTGCTGAAGGTTCTCAA
GCGAATTTCCGAAAATCTCAAGAAATTTAAGGAAAAATCCTTTAAAGAGTTCAAAGGAAAAATTGAGTCA
AAGATGTTGTACCTTGGAGAGGAGGTTAAACTCTTGGGAGAAGGCAAGATTACCGGGAAACTTGTGGGCC
TGAGTGAAAAGGGCGGTGCTTTGATACTTACAGAGGAAGGCATAAAGGAGATACTGTCCGGCGAATTTAG
CTTGCGACGGTCAGCTAGCGCTTACCCTTACGATGTACCGGATTACGCATAGGGATCCAATTCGCTTATC
GATAATCAACCTCTGGATTACAAAATTTGTGAAAGATTGACTGGTATTCTTAACTATGTTGCTCCTTTTA
CGCTATGTGGATACGCTGCTTTAATGCCTTTGTATCATGCTATTGCTTCCCGTATGGCTTTCATTTTCTC
CTCCTTGTATAAATCCTGGTTGCTGTCTCTTTATGAGGAGTTGTGGCCCGTTGTCAGGCAACGTGGCGTG
GTGTGCACTGTGTTTGCTGACGCAACCCCCACTGGTTGGGGCATTGCCACCACCTGTCAGCTCCTTTCCG
GGACTTTCGCTTTCCCCCTCCCTATTGCCACGGCGGAACTCATCGCCGCCTGCCTTGCCCGCTGCTGGAC
AGGGGCTCGGCTGTTGGGCACTGACAATTCCGTGGTGTTGTCGGGGAAATCATCGTCCTTTCCTTGGCTG
CTCGCCTATGTTGCCACCTGGATTCTGCGCGGGACGTCCTTCTGCTACGTCCCTTCGGCCCTCAATCCAG
CGGACCTTCCTTCCCGCGGCCTGCTGCCGGCTCTGCGGCCTCTTCCGCGTCTTCGCCTTCGCCCTCAGAC
GAGTCGGATCTCCCTTTGGGCCGCCTCCCCGCATCGATACCGGAATTCTGCAGATATCTAGAGTCGACCC
GGGCGGCCGCTTCGAGCAGACATGATAAGATACATTGATGAGTTTGGACAAACCACAACTAGAATGCAGT
GAAAAAAATGCTTTATTTGTGAAATTTGTGATGCTATTGCTTTATTTGTAACCATTATAAGCTGCAATAA
ACAAGTTAACAACAACAATTGCATTCATTTTATGTTTCAGGTTCAGGGGGAGATGTGGGAGGTTTTTTAA
AGCAAGTAAAACCTCTACAAATGTGGTAAAATCGATAAGGATCTTCCTAGAGCATGGCTACGTAGATAAG
TAGCATGGCGGGTTAATCATTAACTACAAGGAACCCCTAGTGATGGAGTTGGCCACTCCCTCTCTGCGCG
CTCGCTCGCTCACTGAGGCCGGGCGACCAAAGGTCGCCCGACGCCCGGGCTTTGCCCGGGCGGCCTCAGT
GAGCGAGCGAGCGCGCAGCCTTAATTAACCTAATTCACTGGCCGTCGTTTTACAACGTCGTGACTGGGAA
AACCCTGGCGTTACCCAACTTAATCGCCTTGCAGCACATCCCCCTTTCGCCAGCTGGCGTAATAGCGAAG
AGGCCCGCACCGATCGCCCTTCCCAACAGTTGCGCAGCCTGAATGGCGAATGGG
[124 nt withheld, positions 4255-4378]
C
[91 nt withheld, positions 4380-4470]
A
[49 nt withheld, positions 4472-4520]
CCTTTGACGTTGGAGTCCACGTTCTTT
[37 nt withheld, positions 4548-4584]
ACCCTATCTCGGTCTATTCTTTTGATTTATAAGGGATTTTGCCGATTTCGGCCTATTGGTTAAAAAATGA
GCTGATTTAACAAAAATTTAACGCGAATTTTAACAAAATATTAACGCTTACAATTTAGGTGGCACTTTTC
GGGGAAATGTGCGCGGAACCCCTATTTGTTTATTTTTCTAAATACATTCAAATATGTATCCGCTCATGAG
ACAATAACCCTGATAAATGCTTCAATAATATTGAAAAAGGAAGAGTATGAGTATTCAACATTTCCGTGTC
GCCCTTATTCCCTTTTTTGCGGCATTTTGCCTTCCTGTTTTTGCTCACCCAGAAACGCTGGTGAAAGTAA
AAGATGCTGAAGATCAGTTGGGTGCACGAGTGGGTTACATCGAACTGGATCTCAACAGCGGTAAGATCCT
TGAGAGTTTTCGCCCCGAAGAACGTTTTCCAATGATGAGCACTTTTAAAGTTCTGCTATGTGGCGCGGTA
TTATCCCGTATTGACGCCGGGCAAGAGCAACTCGGTCGCCGCATACACTATTCTCAGAATGACTTGGTTG
AGTACTCACCAGTCACAGAAAAGCATCTTACGGATGGCATGACAGTAAGAGAATTATGCAGTGCTGCCAT
AACCATGAGTGATAACACTGCGGCCAACTTACTTCTGACAACGATCGGAGGACCGAAGGAGCTAACCGCT
TTTTTGCACAACATGGGGGATCATGTAACTCGCCTTGATCGTTGGGAACCGGAGCTGAATGAAGCCATAC
CAAACGACGAGCGTGACACCACGATGCCTGTAGCAATGGCAACAACGTTGCGCAAACTATTAACTGGCGA
ACTACTTACTCTAGCTTCCCGGCAACAATTAATAGACTGGATGGAGGCGGATAAAGTTGCAGGACCACTT
CTGCGCTCGGCCCTTCCGGCTGGCTGGTTTATTGCTGATAAATCTGGAGCCGGTGAGCGTGGGTCTCGCG
GTATCATTGCAGCACTGGGGCCAGATGGTAAGCCCTCCCGTATCGTAGTTATCTACACGACGGGGAGTCA
GGCAACTATGGATGAACGAAATAGACAGATCGCTGAGATAGGTGCCTCACTGATTAAGCATTGGTAACTG
TCAGACCAAGTTTACTCATATATACTTTAGATTGATTTAAAACTTCATTTTTAATTTAAAAGGATCTAGG
TGAAGATCCTTTTTGATAATCTCATGACCAAAATCCCTTAACGTGAGTTTTCGTTCCACTGAGCGTCAGA
CCCCGTAGAAAAGATCAAAGGATCTTCTTGAGATCCTTTTTTTCTGCGCGTAATCTGCTGCTTGCAAACA
AAAAAACCACCGCTACCAGCGGTGGTTTGTTTGCCGGATCAAGAGCTACCAACTCTTTTTCCGAAGGTAA
CTGGCTTCAGCAGAGCGCAGATACCAAATACTGTTCTTCTAGTGTAGCCGTAGTTAGGCCACCACTTCAA
GAACTCTGTAGCACCGCCTACATACCTCGCTCTGCTAATCCTGTTACCAGTGGCTGCTGCCAGTGGCGAT
AAGTCGTGTCTTACCGGGTTGGACTCAAGACGATAGTTACCGGATAAGGCGCAGCGGTCGGGCTGAACGG
GGGGTTCGTGCACACAGCCCAGCTTGGAGCGAACGACCTACACCGAACTGAGATACCTACAGCGTGAGCT
ATGAGAAAGCGCCACGCTTCCCGAAGGGAGAAAGGCGGACAGGTATCCGGTAAGCGGCAGGGTCGGAACA
GGAGAGCGCACGAGGGAGCTTCCAGGGGGAAACGCCTGGTATCTTTATAGTCCTGTCGGGTTTCGCCACC
TCTGACTTGAGCGTCGATTTTTGTGATGCTCGTCAGGGGGGCGGAGCCTATGGAAAAACGCCAGCAACGC
GGCCTTTTTACGGTTCCTGGCCTTTTGCTGGCCTTTTGCTCACATGTTCTTTCCTGCGTTATCCCCTGAT
TCTGTGGATAACCGTATTACCGCCTTTGAGTGAGCTGATACCGCTCGCCGCAGCCGAACGACCGAGCGCA
GCGAGTCAGTGAGCGAGGAAGCGGAAG
