>Addgene plasmid #176854 | PZac2.1 hSyn1-Lck-13xLinker-BioID2-BioID2-HA | addgene partial sequence | sequence record 350567 | hARIH1-F 5'-TAATACGACTCACTATAGG-3'
NNNNNNNNNNNNNNNNNCNTGGGCTGTGGCTGCAGCTCAAACCCTGAAGATGACTGGATGGAGAACATTG
ACGTGTGTGAGAACTGCCATTATCCCCCGCCGGGTGGAGGCGGGTCTGGAGGCGGGGGTAGTGGCGGGGG
TGGAAGCGGGGGTGGAGGCGGGTCGGGTGGCGGAGGTAGCGGAGGCGGTGGAAGTGGAGGCGGTGGAAGT
GGTGGAGGAGGTTCTGGTGGCGGAGGTAGCGGTGGCGGAGGTAGCGGAGGCGGTGGAAGTGGTGGCGGAG
GTAGCGGAGGCGGTGGATCGGTCGACACGATGTTCAAAAATCTTATTTGGCTGAAGGAAGTTGATAGCAC
CCAGGAGCGGCTTAAGGAATGGAATGTCTCCTATGGCACTGCACTCGTCGCCGATAGACAGACCAAAGGT
AGAGGCGGTCTCGGACGGAAGTGGTTGAGTCAGGAGGGCGGTCTTTACTTCTCTTTCTTGTTGAATCCAA
AAGAGTTTGAAAATTTGTTGCAACTTCCACTGGTCTTGGGACTCTCCGTGAGCGAGGCACTCGAAGAGAT
TACAGAGATACCATTTAGTCTGAAGTGGCCCAACGACGTTTATTTTCAGGAGAAAAAGGTTTCAGGGGTC
CTTTGTGAGCTCAGTAAGGACAAGCTGATAGTGGGAATCGGTATAAACGTGAATCAAAGAGAGATCCCTG
AAGAGATCAAGGATCGGGCCACAACACTTTATGAAATCACTGGAAAGGATTGGGACAGAAAGGAGGTCTT
GCTGAAGGTTCTCAAGCGAATTTCCGAAAATCTCAAGAAATTTAAGGAAAAATCCTTTAAAGAGTTCAAA
GGAAAAATTGAGTCAAAGATGTTGTACCTTGGAGANGAGGTTAAACTCTTGGGAGAAGGNAAGATTACCG
GGAAACTTGTGGGCCTGA
