>Addgene plasmid #176854 | PZac2.1 hSyn1-Lck-13xLinker-BioID2-BioID2-HA | addgene partial sequence | sequence record 350568 | chim-int-F 5'-TCTTACTGACATCCACTTTGCC-3'
NNNNNNNNNNNCNNAGTTCATTACNGCTCTTAAGGCTAGAGTACTTAATACGACTCACTATAGGCTAGCC
TCGAGCTCGGATCCACCACCATGGGCTGTGGCTGCAGCTCAAACCCTGAAGATGACTGGATGGAGAACAT
TGACGTGTGTGAGAACTGCCATTATCCCCCGCCGGGTGGAGGCGGGTCTGGAGGCGGGGGTAGTGGCGGG
GGTGGAAGCGGGGGTGGAGGCGGGTCGGGTGGCGGAGGTAGCGGAGGCGGTGGAAGTGGAGGCGGTGGAA
GTGGTGGAGGAGGTTCTGGTGGCGGAGGTAGCGGTGGCGGAGGTAGCGGAGGCGGTGGAAGTGGTGGCGG
AGGTAGCGGAGGCGGTGGATCGGTCGACACGATGTTCAAAAATCTTATTTGGCTGAAGGAAGTTGATAGC
ACCCAGGAGCGGCTTAAGGAATGGAATGTCTCCTATGGCACTGCACTCGTCGCCGATAGACAGACCAAAG
GTAGAGGCGGTCTCGGACGGAAGTGGTTGAGTCAGGAGGGCGGTCTTTACTTCTCTTTCTTGTTGAATCC
AAAAGAGTTTGAAAATTTGTTGCAACTTCCACTGGTCTTGGGACTCTCCGTGAGCGAGGCACTCGAAGAG
ATTACAGAGATACCATTTAGTCTGAAGTGGCCCAACGACGTTTATTTTCAGGAGAAAAAGGTTTCAGGGG
TCCTTTGTGAGCTCAGTAAGGACAAGCTGATAGTGGGAATCGGTATAAACGTGAATCAAAGAGAGATCCC
TGAAGAGATCAAGGATCGGGCCACAACACTTTATGAAATCACTGGAAAGGATTGGGACAGAAAGGAGGTC
TTGCTGAAGGTTCTCAAGCGAATTTCCGAAAATCTCANAANTTAAGGAAAAATCCTTTAAAGAGTTCAAA
GGAAAANTNAGTCAAGATGTNTACCTNGNGNNGAGTNNCTCTNGNANNNNANNTACCGGNANNTGNGGGN
NTNNNNGAAAGGGCNNNNNTTTGATNNTTAN
